>Addgene plasmid #170303 | LentiCRISPRv2puro-Ptgfr | addgene full sequence | sequence record 334534 | Addgene NGS Result
GTCGACGGATCGGGAGATCTCCCGATCCCCTATGGTGCACTCTCAGTACAATCTGCTCTGATGCCGCATA
GTTAAGCCAGTATCTGCTCCCTGCTTGTGTGTTGGAGGTCGCTGAGTAGTGCGCGAGCAAAATTTAAGCT
ACAACAAGGCAAGGCTTGACCGACAATTGCATGAAGAATCTGCTTAGGGTTAGGCGTTTTGCGCTGCTTC
GCGATGTACGGGCCAGATATACGCGTTGACATTGATTATTGACTAGTTATTAATAGTAATCAATTACGGG
GTCATTAGTTCATAGCCCATATATGGAGTTCCGCGTTACATAACTTACGGTAAATGGCCCGCCTGGCTGA
CCGCCCAACGACCCCCGCCCATTGACGTCAATAATGACGTATGTTCCCATAGTAACGCCAATAGGGACTT
TCCATTGACGTCAATGGGTGGAGTATTTACGGTAAACTGCCCACTTGGCAGTACATCAAGTGTATCATAT
GCCAAGTACGCCCCCTATTGACGTCAATGACGGTAAATGGCCCGCCTGGCATTATGCCCAGTACATGACC
TTATGGGACTTTCCTACTTGGCAGTACATCTACGTATTAGTCATCGCTATTACCATGGTGATGCGGTTTT
GGCAGTACATCAATGGGCGTGGATAGCGGTTTGACTCACGGGGATTTCCAAGTCTCCACCCCATTGACGT
CAATGGGAGTTTGTTTTGGCACCAAAATCAACGGGACTTTCCAAAATGTCGTAACAACTCCGCCCCATTG
ACGCAAATGGGCGGTAGGCGTGTACGGTGGGAGGTCTATATAAGCAGCGCGTTTTGCCTGTACTGGGTCT
CTCTGGTTAGACCAGATCTGAGCCTGGGAGCTCTCTGGCTAACTAGGGAACCCACTGCTTAAGCCTCAAT
AAAGCTTGCCTTGAGTGCTTCAAGTAGTGTGTGCCCGTCTGTTGTGTGACTCTGGTAACTAGAGATCCCT
CAGACCCTTTTAGTCAGTGTGGAAAATCTCTAGCAGTGGCGCCCGAACAGGGACTTGAAAGCGAAAGGGA
AACCAGAGGAGCTCTCTCGACGCAGGACTCGGCTTGCTGAAGCGCGCACGGCAAGAGGCGAGGGGCGGCG
ACTGGTGAGTACGCCAAAAATTTTGACTAGCGGAGGCTAGAAGGAGAGAGATGGGTGCGAGAGCGTCAGT
ATTAAGCGGGGGAGAATTAGATCGCGATGGGAAAAAATTCGGTTAAGGCCAGGGGGAAAGAAAAAATATA
AATTAAAACATATAGTATGGGCAAGCAGGGAGCTAGAACGATTCGCAGTTAATCCTGGCCTGTTAGAAAC
ATCAGAAGGCTGTAGACAAATACTGGGACAGCTACAACCATCCCTTCAGACAGGATCAGAAGAACTTAGA
TCATTATATAATACAGTAGCAACCCTCTATTGTGTGCATCAAAGGATAGAGATAAAAGACACCAAGGAAG
CTTTAGACAAGATAGAGGAAGAGCAAAACAAAAGTAAGACCACCGCACAGCAAGCGGCCGCTGATCTTCA
GACCTGGAGGAGGAGATATGAGGGACAATTGGAGAAGTGAATTATATAAATATAAAGTAGTAAAAATTGA
ACCATTAGGAGTAGCACCCACCAAGGCAAAGAGAAGAGTGGTGCAGAGAGAAAAAAGAGCAGTGGGAATA
GGAGCTTTGTTCCTTGGGTTCTTGGGAGCAGCAGGAAGCACTATGGGCGCAGCGTCAATGACGCTGACGG
TACAGGCCAGACAATTATTGTCTGGTATAGTGCAGCAGCAGAACAATTTGCTGAGGGCTATTGAGGCGCA
ACAGCATCTGTTGCAACTCACAGTCTGGGGCATCAAGCAGCTCCAGGCAAGAATCCTGGCTGTGGAAAGA
TACCTAAAGGATCAACAGCTCCTGGGGATTTGGGGTTGCTCTGGAAAACTCATTTGCACCACTGCTGTGC
CTTGGAATGCTAGTTGGAGTAATAAATCTCTGGAACAGATTTGGAATCACACGACCTGGATGGAGTGGGA
CAGAGAAATTAACAATTACACAAGCTTAATACACTCCTTAATTGAAGAATCGCAAAACCAGCAAGAAAAG
AATGAACAAGAATTATTGGAATTAGATAAATGGGCAAGTTTGTGGAATTGGTTTAACATAACAAATTGGC
TGTGGTATATAAAATTATTCATAATGATAGTAGGAGGCTTGGTAGGTTTAAGAATAGTTTTTGCTGTACT
TTCTATAGTGAATAGAGTTAGGCAGGGATATTCACCATTATCGTTTCAGACCCACCTCCCAACCCCGAGG
GGACCCGACAGGCCCGAAGGAATAGAAGAAGAAGGTGGAGAGAGAGACAGAGACAGATCCATTCGATTAG
TGAACGGATCGGCACTGCGTGCGCCAATTCTGCAGACAAATGGCAGTATTCATCCACAATTTTAAAAGAA
AAGGGGGGATTGGGGGGTACAGTGCAGGGGAAAGAATAGTAGACATAATAGCAACAGACATACAAACTAA
AGAATTACAAAAACAAATTACAAAAATTCAAAATTTTCGGGTTTATTACAGGGACAGCAGAGATCCAGTT
TGGTTAATTAAGGTACCGAGGGCCTATTTCCCATGATTCCTTCATATTTGCATATACGATACAAGGCTGT
TAGAGAGATAATTAGAATTAATTTGACTGTAAACACAAAGATATTAGTACAAAATACGTGACGTAGAAAG
TAATAATTTCTTGGGTAGTTTGCAGTTTTAAAATTATGTTTTAAAATGGACTATCATATGCTTACCGTAA
CTTGAAAGTATTTCGATTTCTTGGCTTTATATATCTTGTGGAAAGGACGAAACACCGCTATGCCTCCGTT
GATAAGGGTTTTAGAGCTAGAAATAGCAAGTTAAAATAAGGCTAGTCCGTTATCAACTTGAAAAAGTGGC
ACCGAGTCGGTGCTTTTTTGAATTCGCTAGCTAGGTCTTGAAAGGAGTGGGAATTGGCTCCGGTGCCCGT
CAGTGGGCAGAGCGCACATCGCCCACAGTCCCCGAGAAGTTGGGGGGAGGGGTCGGCAATTGATCCGGTG
CCTAGAGAAGGTGGCGCGGGGTAAACTGGGAAAGTGATGTCGTGTACTGGCTCCGCCTTTTTCCCGAGGG
TGGGGGAGAACCGTATATAAGTGCAGTAGTCGCCGTGAACGTTCTTTTTCGCAACGGGTTTGCCGCCAGA
ACACAGGACCGGTTCTAGAGCGCTGCCACCATGGACAAGAAGTACAGCATCGGCCTGGACATCGGCACCA
ACTCTGTGGGCTGGGCCGTGATCACCGACGAGTACAAGGTGCCCAGCAAGAAATTCAAGGTGCTGGGCAA
CACCGACCGGCACAGCATCAAGAAGAACCTGATCGGAGCCCTGCTGTTCGACAGCGGCGAAACAGCCGAG
GCCACCCGGCTGAAGAGAACCGCCAGAAGAAGATACACCAGACGGAAGAACCGGATCTGCTATCTGCAAG
AGATCTTCAGCAACGAGATGGCCAAGGTGGACGACAGCTTCTTCCACAGACTGGAAGAGTCCTTCCTGGT
GGAAGAGGATAAGAAGCACGAGCGGCACCCCATCTTCGGCAACATCGTGGACGAGGTGGCCTACCACGAG
AAGTACCCCACCATCTACCACCTGAGAAAGAAACTGGTGGACAGCACCGACAAGGCCGACCTGCGGCTGA
TCTATCTGGCCCTGGCCCACATGATCAAGTTCCGGGGCCACTTCCTGATCGAGGGCGACCTGAACCCCGA
CAACAGCGACGTGGACAAGCTGTTCATCCAGCTGGTGCAGACCTACAACCAGCTGTTCGAGGAAAACCCC
ATCAACGCCAGCGGCGTGGACGCCAAGGCCATCCTGTCTGCCAGACTGAGCAAGAGCAGACGGCTGGAAA
ATCTGATCGCCCAGCTGCCCGGCGAGAAGAAGAATGGCCTGTTCGGAAACCTGATTGCCCTGAGCCTGGG
CCTGACCCCCAACTTCAAGAGCAACTTCGACCTGGCCGAGGATGCCAAACTGCAGCTGAGCAAGGACACC
TACGACGACGACCTGGACAACCTGCTGGCCCAGATCGGCGACCAGTACGCCGACCTGTTTCTGGCCGCCA
AGAACCTGTCCGACGCCATCCTGCTGAGCGACATCCTGAGAGTGAACACCGAGATCACCAAGGCCCCCCT
GAGCGCCTCTATGATCAAGAGATACGACGAGCACCACCAGGACCTGACCCTGCTGAAAGCTCTCGTGCGG
CAGCAGCTGCCTGAGAAGTACAAAGAGATTTTCTTCGACCAGAGCAAGAACGGCTACGCCGGCTACATTG
ACGGCGGAGCCAGCCAGGAAGAGTTCTACAAGTTCATCAAGCCCATCCTGGAAAAGATGGACGGCACCGA
GGAACTGCTCGTGAAGCTGAACAGAGAGGACCTGCTGCGGAAGCAGCGGACCTTCGACAACGGCAGCATC
CCCCACCAGATCCACCTGGGAGAGCTGCACGCCATTCTGCGGCGGCAGGAAGATTTTTACCCATTCCTGA
AGGACAACCGGGAAAAGATCGAGAAGATCCTGACCTTCCGCATCCCCTACTACGTGGGCCCTCTGGCCAG
GGGAAACAGCAGATTCGCCTGGATGACCAGAAAGAGCGAGGAAACCATCACCCCCTGGAACTTCGAGGAA
GTGGTGGACAAGGGCGCTTCCGCCCAGAGCTTCATCGAGCGGATGACCAACTTCGATAAGAACCTGCCCA
ACGAGAAGGTGCTGCCCAAGCACAGCCTGCTGTACGAGTACTTCACCGTGTATAACGAGCTGACCAAAGT
GAAATACGTGACCGAGGGAATGAGAAAGCCCGCCTTCCTGAGCGGCGAGCAGAAAAAGGCCATCGTGGAC
CTGCTGTTCAAGACCAACCGGAAAGTGACCGTGAAGCAGCTGAAAGAGGACTACTTCAAGAAAATCGAGT
GCTTCGACTCCGTGGAAATCTCCGGCGTGGAAGATCGGTTCAACGCCTCCCTGGGCACATACCACGATCT
GCTGAAAATTATCAAGGACAAGGACTTCCTGGACAATGAGGAAAACGAGGACATTCTGGAAGATATCGTG
CTGACCCTGACACTGTTTGAGGACAGAGAGATGATCGAGGAACGGCTGAAAACCTATGCCCACCTGTTCG
ACGACAAAGTGATGAAGCAGCTGAAGCGGCGGAGATACACCGGCTGGGGCAGGCTGAGCCGGAAGCTGAT
CAACGGCATCCGGGACAAGCAGTCCGGCAAGACAATCCTGGATTTCCTGAAGTCCGACGGCTTCGCCAAC
AGAAACTTCATGCAGCTGATCCACGACGACAGCCTGACCTTTAAAGAGGACATCCAGAAAGCCCAGGTGT
CCGGCCAGGGCGATAGCCTGCACGAGCACATTGCCAATCTGGCCGGCAGCCCCGCCATTAAGAAGGGCAT
CCTGCAGACAGTGAAGGTGGTGGACGAGCTCGTGAAAGTGATGGGCCGGCACAAGCCCGAGAACATCGTG
ATCGAAATGGCCAGAGAGAACCAGACCACCCAGAAGGGACAGAAGAACAGCCGCGAGAGAATGAAGCGGA
TCGAAGAGGGCATCAAAGAGCTGGGCAGCCAGATCCTGAAAGAACACCCCGTGGAAAACACCCAGCTGCA
GAACGAGAAGCTGTACCTGTACTACCTGCAGAATGGGCGGGATATGTACGTGGACCAGGAACTGGACATC
AACCGGCTGTCCGACTACGATGTGGACCATATCGTGCCTCAGAGCTTTCTGAAGGACGACTCCATCGACA
ACAAGGTGCTGACCAGAAGCGACAAGAACCGGGGCAAGAGCGACAACGTGCCCTCCGAAGAGGTCGTGAA
GAAGATGAAGAACTACTGGCGGCAGCTGCTGAACGCCAAGCTGATTACCCAGAGAAAGTTCGACAATCTG
ACCAAGGCCGAGAGAGGCGGCCTGAGCGAACTGGATAAGGCCGGCTTCATCAAGAGACAGCTGGTGGAAA
CCCGGCAGATCACAAAGCACGTGGCACAGATCCTGGACTCCCGGATGAACACTAAGTACGACGAGAATGA
CAAGCTGATCCGGGAAGTGAAAGTGATCACCCTGAAGTCCAAGCTGGTGTCCGATTTCCGGAAGGATTTC
CAGTTTTACAAAGTGCGCGAGATCAACAACTACCACCACGCCCACGACGCCTACCTGAACGCCGTCGTGG
GAACCGCCCTGATCAAAAAGTACCCTAAGCTGGAAAGCGAGTTCGTGTACGGCGACTACAAGGTGTACGA
CGTGCGGAAGATGATCGCCAAGAGCGAGCAGGAAATCGGCAAGGCTACCGCCAAGTACTTCTTCTACAGC
AACATCATGAACTTTTTCAAGACCGAGATTACCCTGGCCAACGGCGAGATCCGGAAGCGGCCTCTGATCG
AGACAAACGGCGAAACCGGGGAGATCGTGTGGGATAAGGGCCGGGATTTTGCCACCGTGCGGAAAGTGCT
GAGCATGCCCCAAGTGAATATCGTGAAAAAGACCGAGGTGCAGACAGGCGGCTTCAGCAAAGAGTCTATC
CTGCCCAAGAGGAACAGCGATAAGCTGATCGCCAGAAAGAAGGACTGGGACCCTAAGAAGTACGGCGGCT
TCGACAGCCCCACCGTGGCCTATTCTGTGCTGGTGGTGGCCAAAGTGGAAAAGGGCAAGTCCAAGAAACT
GAAGAGTGTGAAAGAGCTGCTGGGGATCACCATCATGGAAAGAAGCAGCTTCGAGAAGAATCCCATCGAC
TTTCTGGAAGCCAAGGGCTACAAAGAAGTGAAAAAGGACCTGATCATCAAGCTGCCTAAGTACTCCCTGT
TCGAGCTGGAAAACGGCCGGAAGAGAATGCTGGCCTCTGCCGGCGAACTGCAGAAGGGAAACGAACTGGC
CCTGCCCTCCAAATATGTGAACTTCCTGTACCTGGCCAGCCACTATGAGAAGCTGAAGGGCTCCCCCGAG
GATAATGAGCAGAAACAGCTGTTTGTGGAACAGCACAAGCACTACCTGGACGAGATCATCGAGCAGATCA
GCGAGTTCTCCAAGAGAGTGATCCTGGCCGACGCTAATCTGGACAAAGTGCTGTCCGCCTACAACAAGCA
CCGGGATAAGCCCATCAGAGAGCAGGCCGAGAATATCATCCACCTGTTTACCCTGACCAATCTGGGAGCC
CCTGCCGCCTTCAAGTACTTTGACACCACCATCGACCGGAAGAGGTACACCAGCACCAAAGAGGTGCTGG
ACGCCACCCTGATCCACCAGAGCATCACCGGCCTGTACGAGACACGGATCGACCTGTCTCAGCTGGGAGG
CGACAAGCGACCTGCCGCCACAAAGAAGGCTGGACAGGCTAAGAAGAAGAAAGATTACAAAGACGATGAC
GATAAGGGATCCGGCGCAACAAACTTCTCTCTGCTGAAACAAGCCGGAGATGTCGAAGAGAATCCTGGAC
CGACCGAGTACAAGCCCACGGTGCGCCTCGCCACCCGCGACGACGTCCCCAGGGCCGTACGCACCCTCGC
CGCCGCGTTCGCCGACTACCCCGCCACGCGCCACACCGTCGATCCGGACCGCCACATCGAGCGGGTCACC
GAGCTGCAAGAACTCTTCCTCACGCGCGTCGGGCTCGACATCGGCAAGGTGTGGGTCGCGGACGACGGCG
CCGCGGTGGCGGTCTGGACCACGCCGGAGAGCGTCGAAGCGGGGGCGGTGTTCGCCGAGATCGGCCCGCG
CATGGCCGAGTTGAGCGGTTCCCGGCTGGCCGCGCAGCAACAGATGGAAGGCCTCCTGGCGCCGCACCGG
CCCAAGGAGCCCGCGTGGTTCCTGGCCACCGTCGGAGTCTCGCCCGACCACCAGGGCAAGGGTCTGGGCA
GCGCCGTCGTGCTCCCCGGAGTGGAGGCGGCCGAGCGCGCCGGGGTGCCCGCCTTCCTGGAGACCTCCGC
GCCCCGCAACCTCCCCTTCTACGAGCGGCTCGGCTTCACCGTCACCGCCGACGTCGAGGTGCCCGAAGGA
CCGCGCACCTGGTGCATGACCCGCAAGCCCGGTGCCTGAACGCGTTAAGTCGACAATCAACCTCTGGATT
ACAAAATTTGTGAAAGATTGACTGGTATTCTTAACTATGTTGCTCCTTTTACGCTATGTGGATACGCTGC
TTTAATGCCTTTGTATCATGCTATTGCTTCCCGTATGGCTTTCATTTTCTCCTCCTTGTATAAATCCTGG
TTGCTGTCTCTTTATGAGGAGTTGTGGCCCGTTGTCAGGCAACGTGGCGTGGTGTGCACTGTGTTTGCTG
ACGCAACCCCCACTGGTTGGGGCATTGCCACCACCTGTCAGCTCCTTTCCGGGACTTTCGCTTTCCCCCT
CCCTATTGCCACGGCGGAACTCATCGCCGCCTGCCTTGCCCGCTGCTGGACAGGGGCTCGGCTGTTGGGC
ACTGACAATTCCGTGGTGTTGTCGGGGAAATCATCGTCCTTTCCTTGGCTGCTCGCCTGTGTTGCCACCT
GGATTCTGCGCGGGACGTCCTTCTGCTACGTCCCTTCGGCCCTCAATCCAGCGGACCTTCCTTCCCGCGG
CCTGCTGCCGGCTCTGCGGCCTCTTCCGCGTCTTCGCCTTCGCCCTCAGACGAGTCGGATCTCCCTTTGG
GCCGCCTCCCCGCGTCGACTTTAAGACCAATGACTTACAAGGCAGCTGTAGATCTTAGCCACTTTTTAAA
AGAAAAGGGGGGACTGGAAGGGCTAATTCACTCCCAACGAAGACAAGATCTGCTTTTTGCTTGTACTGGG
TCTCTCTGGTTAGACCAGATCTGAGCCTGGGAGCTCTCTGGCTAACTAGGGAACCCACTGCTTAAGCCTC
AATAAAGCTTGCCTTGAGTGCTTCAAGTAGTGTGTGCCCGTCTGTTGTGTGACTCTGGTAACTAGAGATC
CCTCAGACCCTTTTAGTCAGTGTGGAAAATCTCTAGCAGGGCCCGTTTAAACCCGCTGATCAGCCTCGAC
TGTGCCTTCTAGTTGCCAGCCATCTGTTGTTTGCCCCTCCCCCGTGCCTTCCTTGACCCTGGAAGGTGCC
ACTCCCACTGTCCTTTCCTAATAAAATGAGGAAATTGCATCGCATTGTCTGAGTAGGTGTCATTCTATTC
TGGGGGGTGGGGTGGGGCAGGACAGCAAGGGGGAGGATTGGGAAGACAATAGCAGGCATGCTGGGGATGC
GGTGGGCTCTATGGCTTCTGAGGCGGAAAGAACCAGCTGGGGCTCTAGGGGGTATCCCC
[124 nt withheld, positions 9300-9423]
C
[91 nt withheld, positions 9425-9515]
A
[49 nt withheld, positions 9517-9565]
CCTTTGACGTTGGAGTCCACGTTCTTT
[37 nt withheld, positions 9593-9629]
ACCCTATCTCGGTCTATTCTTTTGATTTATAAGGGATTTTGCCGATTTCGGCCTATTGGTTAAAAAATGA
GCTGATTTAACAAAAATTTAACGCGAATTAATTCTGTGGAATGTGTGTCAGTTAGGGTGTGGAAAGTCCC
CAGGCTCCCCAGCAGGCAGAAGTATGCAAAGCATGCATCTCAATTAGTCAGCAACCAGGTGTGGAAAGTC
CCCAGGCTCCCCAGCAGGCAGAAGTATGCAAAGCATGCATCTCAATTAGTCAGCAACCATAGTCCCGCCC
CTAACTCCGCCCATCCCGCCCCTAACTCCGCCCAGTTCCGCCCATTCTCCGCCCCATGGCTGACTAATTT
TTTTTATTTATGCAGAGGCCGAGGCCGCCTCTGCCTCTGAGCTATTCCAGAAGTAGTGAGGAGGCTTTTT
TGGAGGCCTAGGCTTTTGCAAAAAGCTCCCGGGAGCTTGTATATCCATTTTCGGATCTGATCAGCACGTG
TTGACAATTAATCATCGGCATAGTATATCGGCATAGTATAATACGACAAGGTGAGGAACTAAACCATGGC
CAAGTTGACCAGTGCCGTTCCGGTGCTCACCGCGCGCGACGTCGCCGGAGCGGTCGAGTTCTGGACCGAC
CGGCTCGGGTTCTCCCGGGACTTCGTGGAGGACGACTTCGCCGGTGTGGTCCGGGACGACGTGACCCTGT
TCATCAGCGCGGTCCAGGACCAGGTGGTGCCGGACAACACCCTGGCCTGGGTGTGGGTGCGCGGCCTGGA
CGAGCTGTACGCCGAGTGGTCGGAGGTCGTGTCCACGAACTTCCGGGACGCCTCCGGGCCGGCCATGACC
GAGATCGGCGAGCAGCCGTGGGGGCGGGAGTTCGCCCTGCGCGACCCGGCCGGCAACTGCGTGCACTTCG
TGGCCGAGGAGCAGGACTGACACGTGCTACGAGATTTCGATTCCACCGCCGCCTTCTATGAAAGGTTGGG
CTTCGGAATCGTTTTCCGGGACGCCGGCTGGATGATCCTCCAGCGCGGGGATCTCATGCTGGAGTTCTTC
GCCCACCCCAACTTGTTTATTGCAGCTTATAATGGTTACAAATAAAGCAATAGCATCACAAATTTCACAA
ATAAAGCATTTTTTTCACTGCATTCTAGTTGTGGTTTGTCCAAACTCATCAATGTATCTTATCATGTCTG
TATACCGTCGACCTCTAGCTAGAGCTTGGCGTAATCATGGTCATAGCTGTTTCCTGTGTGAAATTGTTAT
CCGCTCACAATTCCACACAACATACGAGCCGGAAGCATAAAGTGTAAAGCCTGGGGTGCCTAATGAGTGA
GCTAACTCACATTAATTGCGTTGCGCTCACTGCCCGCTTTCCAGTCGGGAAACCTGTCGTGCCAGCTGCA
TTAATGAATCGGCCAACGCGCGGGGAGAGGCGGTTTGCGTATTGGGCGCTCTTCCGCTTCCTCGCTCACT
GACTCGCTGCGCTCGGTCGTTCGGCTGCGGCGAGCGGTATCAGCTCACTCAAAGGCGGTAATACGGTTAT
CCACAGAATCAGGGGATAACGCAGGAAAGAACATGTGAGCAAAAGGCCAGCAAAAGGCCAGGAACCGTAA
AAAGGCCGCGTTGCTGGCGTTTTTCCATAGGCTCCGCCCCCCTGACGAGCATCACAAAAATCGACGCTCA
AGTCAGAGGTGGCGAAACCCGACAGGACTATAAAGATACCAGGCGTTTCCCCCTGGAAGCTCCCTCGTGC
GCTCTCCTGTTCCGACCCTGCCGCTTACCGGATACCTGTCCGCCTTTCTCCCTTCGGGAAGCGTGGCGCT
TTCTCATAGCTCACGCTGTAGGTATCTCAGTTCGGTGTAGGTCGTTCGCTCCAAGCTGGGCTGTGTGCAC
GAACCCCCCGTTCAGCCCGACCGCTGCGCCTTATCCGGTAACTATCGTCTTGAGTCCAACCCGGTAAGAC
ACGACTTATCGCCACTGGCAGCAGCCACTGGTAACAGGATTAGCAGAGCGAGGTATGTAGGCGGTGCTAC
AGAGTTCTTGAAGTGGTGGCCTAACTACGGCTACACTAGAAGAACAGTATTTGGTATCTGCGCTCTGCTG
AAGCCAGTTACCTTCGGAAAAAGAGTTGGTAGCTCTTGATCCGGCAAACAAACCACCGCTGGTAGCGGTG
GTTTTTTTGTTTGCAAGCAGCAGATTACGCGCAGAAAAAAAGGATCTCAAGAAGATCCTTTGATCTTTTC
TACGGGGTCTGACGCTCAGTGGAACGAAAACTCACGTTAAGGGATTTTGGTCATGAGATTATCAAAAAGG
ATCTTCACCTAGATCCTTTTAAATTAAAAATGAAGTTTTAAATCAATCTAAAGTATATATGAGTAAACTT
GGTCTGACAGTTACCAATGCTTAATCAGTGAGGCACCTATCTCAGCGATCTGTCTATTTCGTTCATCCAT
AGTTGCCTGACTCCCCGTCGTGTAGATAACTACGATACGGGAGGGCTTACCATCTGGCCCCAGTGCTGCA
ATGATACCGCGAGACCCACGCTCACCGGCTCCAGATTTATCAGCAATAAACCAGCCAGCCGGAAGGGCCG
AGCGCAGAAGTGGTCCTGCAACTTTATCCGCCTCCATCCAGTCTATTAATTGTTGCCGGGAAGCTAGAGT
AAGTAGTTCGCCAGTTAATAGTTTGCGCAACGTTGTTGCCATTGCTACAGGCATCGTGGTGTCACGCTCG
TCGTTTGGTATGGCTTCATTCAGCTCCGGTTCCCAACGATCAAGGCGAGTTACATGATCCCCCATGTTGT
GCAAAAAAGCGGTTAGCTCCTTCGGTCCTCCGATCGTTGTCAGAAGTAAGTTGGCCGCAGTGTTATCACT
CATGGTTATGGCAGCACTGCATAATTCTCTTACTGTCATGCCATCCGTAAGATGCTTTTCTGTGACTGGT
GAGTACTCAACCAAGTCATTCTGAGAATAGTGTATGCGGCGACCGAGTTGCTCTTGCCCGGCGTCAATAC
GGGATAATACCGCGCCACATAGCAGAACTTTAAAAGTGCTCATCATTGGAAAACGTTCTTCGGGGCGAAA
ACTCTCAAGGATCTTACCGCTGTTGAGATCCAGTTCGATGTAACCCACTCGTGCACCCAACTGATCTTCA
GCATCTTTTACTTTCACCAGCGTTTCTGGGTGAGCAAAAACAGGAAGGCAAAATGCCGCAAAAAAGGGAA
TAAGGGCGACACGGAAATGTTGAATACTCATACTCTTCCTTTTTCAATATTATTGAAGCATTTATCAGGG
TTATTGTCTCATGAGCGGATACATATTTGAATGTATTTAGAAAAATAAACAAATAGGGGTTCCGCGCACA
TTTCCCCGAAAAGTGCCACCTGAC
Features (pLannotate 1.2.2; 33 found; start..end, strand, type, name):
     31..83      -  misc_feature   bom (fragment): basis of mobility region from pBR322
    238..617     +  enhancer       CMV enhancer: human cytomegalovirus immediate early enhancer
    618..817     +  promoter       CMV promoter: human cytomegalovirus (CMV) immediate early promoter
    835..1015    +  LTR            5' LTR (truncated): truncated 5' long terminal repeat (LTR) from HIV-1
   1062..1187    +  misc_feature   HIV-1 Ψ: packaging signal of human immunodeficiency virus type 1
   1171..1534    +  CDS            HIV-1 gag (fragment): gag protein from human immunodeficiency virus 1; gag
   1680..1913    +  misc_feature   RRE: The Rev response element (RRE) of HIV-1 allows for Rev-dependent mRNA export from the nucleus to the cytoplasm.
   2290..2390    +  CDS            Rev (fragment): human immunodeficiency virus 1 (HIV-1) Rev protein; rev; enhances nuclear export of unspliced and incompletely spliced viral mRNAs
   2440..2557    +  misc_feature   cPPT/CTS: central polypurine tract and central termination sequence of HIV-1
   2608..2848    +  promoter       U6 promoter: RNA polymerase III promoter for human U6 snRNA
   2878..2953    +  misc_RNA       gRNA scaffold: guide RNA scaffold for the Streptococcus pyogenes CRISPR/Cas9 system
   2971..2989    +  CDS            small t antigen (fragment): SV40 (simian virus 40) small t antigen
   3015..3226    +  promoter       EF-1α core promoter: core promoter for human elongation factor EF-1α
   3251..7354    +  CDS            Cas9: Cas9 (Csn1) endonuclease from the Streptococcus pyogenes Type II CRISPR/Cas system generates RNA-guided double strand breaks in DNA
   7492..8089    +  CDS            PuroR (fragment): puromycin N-acetyltransferase; pac from Streptomyces; confers resistance to puromycin
   8105..8693    +  misc_feature   WPRE: woodchuck hepatitis virus posttranscriptional regulatory element
   8744..8763    +  misc_feature   cPPT/CTS (fragment): central polypurine tract and central termination sequence of HIV-1
   8765..8998    +  LTR            3' LTR (ΔU3): self-inactivating 3' long terminal repeat (LTR) from HIV-1
   9030..9254    +  polyA_signal   bGH poly(A) signal: bovine growth hormone polyadenylation signal
   9258..9279    +  promoter       SV40 promoter (fragment): SV40 enhancer and early promoter
   9300..9728    +  rep_origin     f1 ori (sequence partly withheld): f1 bacteriophage origin of replication; arrow indicates direction of (+) strand synthesis
   9742..10071   +  promoter       SV40 promoter: SV40 enhancer and early promoter
  10119..10166   +  promoter       EM7 promoter: synthetic bacterial promoter&nbsp
  10185..10559   +  CDS            BleoR: antibiotic-binding protein; Sh ble from Streptoalloteichus hindustanus; confers resistance to bleomycin, phleomycin, and Zeocin™
  10569..10694   +  CDS            ble (fragment): BLE_KLEPN - Experimental evidence at protein level: Swiss-Prot protein existence level 1. Binding protein with a strong affinity to the bleomycin family of antibiotics. Binds to CL990; an antimitotic-antibiotic compound. From Klebsiella pneumoniae.
  10689..10810   +  polyA_signal   SV40 poly(A) signal: SV40 polyadenylation signal
  10881..10903   -  protein_bind   lac operator (fragment): The lac repressor binds to the lac operator to inhibit transcription in E. coli. This inhibition can be relieved by adding lactose or isopropyl-β-D-thiogalactopyranoside (IPTG). lac repressor encoded by lacI
  10907..10937   -  promoter       lac promoter: promoter for the E. coli lac operon
  10952..10973   -  protein_bind   CAP binding site: CAP binding activates transcription in the presence of cAMP. E. coli catabolite activator protein
  10986..11078   -  CDS            lacI (fragment): lac repressor; lacI; The lac repressor binds to the lac operator to inhibit transcription in E. coli. This inhibition can be relieved by adding lactose or isopropyl-β-D-thiogalactopyranoside (IPTG).
  11261..11849   -  rep_origin     ori: high-copy-number ColE1/pMB1/pBR322/pUC origin of replication
  12020..12880   -  CDS            AmpR: β-lactamase; bla; confers resistance to ampicillin, carbenicillin, and related antibiotics
  12881..12985   -  promoter       AmpR promoter: bla
