[The description below was written by a language model from this plasmid's Addgene catalogue record and pLannotate feature annotations shown in this document.]
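Description:
LentiCRISPRv2puro-Ptgfr is an all-in-one lentiviral CRISPR vector built on the LentiCRISPRv2puro backbone and designed to knock out the mouse Ptgfr gene. It is maintained in E. coli as a high-copy plasmid through a ColE1/pUC-type origin and selected with ampicillin via the β-lactamase gene. An f1 origin is also present. The annotated full sequence is about 13 kb.

The transfer cassette has a third-generation, self-inactivating layout. A CMV enhancer/promoter drives a truncated HIV-1 5' LTR, followed by the Ψ packaging signal with a partial gag fragment, the Rev response element for Rev-dependent nuclear export of the genomic RNA, and the cPPT/CTS. The cassette ends in a ΔU3 3' LTR, which inactivates LTR promoter activity after integration, and a bGH polyadenylation signal lies downstream.

Between the LTRs sit two expression units. A human U6 RNA polymerase III promoter transcribes the Ptgfr-targeting guide fused to the Streptococcus pyogenes gRNA scaffold; the record does not give the spacer sequence itself. An EF-1α core promoter then drives S. pyogenes Cas9, followed by the puromycin N-acetyltransferase coding sequence. The element linking Cas9 and PuroR is not annotated in the feature table. A WPRE after this unit enhances transcript expression.

Outside the viral region, the backbone carries an SV40/EM7 promoter-driven bleomycin/Zeocin resistance cassette with an SV40 poly(A) signal, although the catalogue lists only puromycin as the selectable marker. The construct is meant to be packaged into lentivirus to transduce mouse cells, which are then selected with puromycin and undergo Cas9-mediated disruption of Ptgfr. The associated work concerns prostaglandin signalling in tumor cells and immune evasion.
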