Addgene plasmid #170303: LentiCRISPRv2puro-Ptgfr
Purpose: A knock-out vector for the mouse Ptgfr
Depositing lab: Michiyuki Matsuda. Depositing organization: Kyoto University, Graduate School of Biostudies. Publication: Intravital imaging identifies the VEGF-TXA2 axis as a critical promoter of PGE2 secretion from tumor cells and immune evasion. Konishi Y, Ichise H, Watabe T, Oki C, Tsukiji S, Hamazaki Y, Murakawa Y, Takaori-Kondo A, Terai K, Matsuda M. Cancer Res. 2021 May 25. pii: 0008-5472.CAN-20-4245. doi: 10.1158/0008-5472.CAN-20-4245. PubMed 34035084.
Backbone
  Vector backbone: LentiCRISPRv2puro
  Backbone manufacturer: https://www.addgene.org/52961/
  Vector type: Lentiviral, CRISPR
  Selectable markers: Puromycin
Growth in bacteria
  Bacterial resistance: Ampicillin, 100 μg/mL
  Growth temperature: 37°C
  Growth strain: NEB Stable
  Copy number: High Copy
Gene/Insert
  Gene/Insert name: A gRNA targeting the mouse Ptgfr gene.
  gRNA/shRNA sequence: Ptgfr
Terms and licenses: Academic/Nonprofit Terms; Industry Terms: Not Available to Industry
How to cite: LentiCRISPRv2puro-Ptgfr was a gift from Michiyuki Matsuda (Addgene plasmid # 170303 ; http://n2t.net/addgene:170303 ; RRID:Addgene_170303)
